Addgene plasmid #83067: pBbE8k-PP3359-6xHis
Purpose: Expresses 6xHis tagged PP3359 under pBAD regulation
Depositing lab: Matthew Chang. Depositing organization: National University of Singapore. Publication: A Two-Layer Gene Circuit for Decoupling Cell Growth from Metabolite Production. Lo TM, Chng SH, Teo WS, Cho HS, Chang MW. Cell Syst. 2016 Aug;3(2):133-43. doi: 10.1016/j.cels.2016.07.012. PubMed 27559924.
Backbone
  Vector backbone: pBbE8k
  Backbone manufacturer: Jay Keasling's lab
  Backbone size w/o insert (bp): 3281
  Total vector size (bp): 3903
  Vector type: Bacterial Expression, Synthetic Biology
Growth in bacteria
  Bacterial resistance: Kanamycin, 50 μg/mL
  Growth temperature: 37°C
  Growth strain: DH5alpha
  Copy number: High Copy
Gene/Insert
  Gene/Insert name: PP3359
  Species: Pseudomonas putida KT2440
  Insert size (bp): 468
  Promoter: pBAD
  Tag / fusion protein: 6xHis (C terminal on insert)
  Cloning method: Restriction Enzyme; 5′ cloning site BglII (not destroyed); 3′ cloning site XhoI (not destroyed)
  Sequencing primers: 5′ Nil; 3′ Nil
Terms and licenses: Academic/Nonprofit Terms; Industry Terms: Not Available to Industry
How to cite: pBbE8k-PP3359-6xHis was a gift from Matthew Chang (Addgene plasmid # 83067 ; http://n2t.net/addgene:83067 ; RRID:Addgene_83067)
