[The description below was written by a language model from this plasmid's Addgene catalogue record and pLannotate feature annotations shown in this document.]
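Description:
pBbE8k-PP3359-6xHis is a 3,903 bp bacterial expression plasmid built on pBbE8k, a BglBrick-style synthetic biology backbone. It is maintained in E. coli through a high-copy ColE1/pUC-type origin of replication and selected with kanamycin via the neo (nptII) aminoglycoside phosphotransferase gene. A lambda t0 terminator sits downstream of this marker. A short fragment annotated as Tn5 transposase next to the resistance gene is most likely residual sequence carried along with the Tn5-derived kanamycin cassette rather than a functional element.

The payload is PP3359, a 468 bp open reading frame from Pseudomonas putida KT2440, cloned between BglII and XhoI sites that are both preserved. It is fused at its C terminus to a 6xHis tag. The annotation software did not label the insert itself, but the unannotated stretch between the promoter and the tag corresponds to its expected position. The 18 bp feature labelled as a capTEV fragment appears to be simply the hexahistidine coding sequence.

Expression is driven by the araBAD (pBAD) promoter, with the araC regulator encoded divergently upstream, so transcription is kept low without inducer and switched on by L-arabinose. Two tandem copies of an rrnB T1/T7Te double terminator follow the insert and insulate the rest of the plasmid from read-through.

The record states the purpose only as arabinose-regulated expression of His-tagged PP3359 and does not describe the protein's function. The tag would allow detection or nickel-affinity purification. The plasmid comes from work on a two-layer gene circuit for decoupling cell growth from metabolite production.
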