Features (pLannotate 1.2.2; 11 found; start..end, strand, type, name):
      7..885     -  CDS            araC: L-arabinose regulatory protein; araC
    912..1196    +  promoter       araBAD promoter: araBAD; promoter of the L-arabinose operon of E. coli; the araC regulatory gene is transcribed in the opposite direction (Guzman et al., 1995)
   1712..1729    +  CDS            capTEV™ (fragment): composite tag for in vivo biotinylation, TEV protease cleavage, and 6xHis tagging
   1747..1818    +  terminator     rrnB T1 terminator: transcription terminator T1 from the E. coli rrnB gene
   1834..1861    +  terminator     T7Te terminator: phage T7 early transcription terminator
   1900..1971    +  terminator     rrnB T1 terminator: transcription terminator T1 from the E. coli rrnB gene
   1987..2014    +  terminator     T7Te terminator: phage T7 early transcription terminator
   2172..2760    -  rep_origin     ori: high-copy-number ColE1/pMB1/pBR322/pUC origin of replication
   2848..2942    -  terminator     lambda t0 terminator: transcription terminator from phage lambda
   2976..3767    -  CDS            neo: KKA2_KLEPN - Also known as kan, nptII. Experimental evidence at protein level: Swiss-Prot protein existence level 1. Resistance to kanamycin, neomycin, paromomycin, ribostamycin, butirosin and gentamicin B. From Klebsiella pneumoniae.
   3799..3903    -  CDS            tnpA (fragment): TN5P_ECOLX - Also known as tnp. Experimental evidence at protein level: Swiss-Prot protein existence level 1. Mediates transposition of transposon Tn5 by a 'cut and paste' mechanism. First, the monomeric transposase binds the 19 bp inverted DNA repeats flanking the transposon. Then, dimerization of the DNA- bound transposase creates a synaptic DNA complex. After nicking of the first DNA strand, excision of the transposon proceeds through a series of intermediates. The transposase then mediates the insertion of the transposon at a new site by strand transfer. The activity of the wild- type tran
>Addgene plasmid #83067 | pBbE8k-PP3359-6xHis | depositor full sequence | sequence record 158002 | pBbE8k-PP3359-6xHis sequence 3903 bps
GACGTCTTATGACAACTTGACGGCTACATCATTCACTTTTTCTTCACAACCGGCACGGAACTCGCTCGGG
CTGGCCCCGGTGCATTTTTTAAATACCCGCGAGAAATAGAGTTGATCGTCAAAACCAACATTGCGACCGA
CGGTGGCGATAGGCATCCGGGTGGTGCTCAAAAGCAGCTTCGCCTGGCTGATACGTTGGTCCTCGCGCCA
GCTTAAGACGCTAATCCCTAACTGCTGGCGGAAAAGATGTGACAGACGCGACGGCGACAAGCAAACATGC
TGTGCGACGCTGGCGATATCAAAATTGCTGTCTGCCAGGTGATCGCTGATGTACTGACAAGCCTCGCGTA
CCCGATTATCCATCGGTGGATGGAGCGACTCGTTAATCGCTTCCATGCGCCGCAGTAACAATTGCTCAAG
CAGATTTATCGCCAGCAGCTCCGAATAGCGCCCTTCCCCTTGCCCGGCGTTAATGATTTGCCCAAACAGG
TCGCTGAAATGCGGCTGGTGCGCTTCATCCGGGCGAAAGAACCCCGTATTGGCAAATATTGACGGCCAGT
TAAGCCATTCATGCCAGTAGGCGCGCGGACGAAAGTAAACCCACTGGTGATACCATTCGCGAGCCTCCGG
ATGACGACCGTAGTGATGAATCTCTCCTGGCGGGAACAGCAAAATATCACCCGGTCGGCAAACAAATTCT
CGTCCCTGATTTTTCACCACCCCCTGACCGCGAATGGTGAGATTGAGAATATAACCTTTCATTCCCAGCG
GTCGGTCGATAAAAAAATCGAGATAACCGTTGGCCTCAATCGGCGTTAAACCCGCCACCAGATGGGCATT
AAACGAGTATCCCGGCAGCAGGGGATCATTTTGCGCTTCAGCCATACTTTTCATACTCCCGCCATTCAGA
GAAGAAACCAATTGTCCATATTGCATCAGACATTGCCGTCACTGCGTCTTTTACTGGCTCTTCTCGCTAA
CCAAACCGGTAACCCCGCTTATTAAAAGCATTCTGTAACAAAGCGGGACCAAAGCCATGACAAAAACGCG
TAACAAAAGTGTCTATAATCACGGCAGAAAAGTCCACATTGATTATTTGCACGGCGTCACACTTTGCTAT
GCCATAGCATTTTTATCCATAAGATTAGCGGATTCTACCTGACGCTTTTTATCGCAACTCTCTACTGTTT
CTCCATACCCGTTTTTTTGGGAATTCAAGAGATCTAAAGAGGAGAAAGGATCTATGGCTAGGTCTGCCCG
TAGTACCGACGACGCTTGCGTGGCTGCTCCTGTGGGAGAAGGGGTGCTTGAAGACTTGATCGGCTACGCC
TTGCGACGCGCGCAATTGAAGCTGTTTCAGAACCTTATTGCCCGGCTCTCGGCCCATGACCTGCGCCCGG
CCCAATTTTCCGCCCTGGCGATCATCGACCAGAACCCCGGGCTGATGCAGGCCGACCTGGCGCGTGCGTT
GGCAATCGACCCCCCGCAAGTCGTGCCAATGCTGAACAAACTGGAAGAGCGCGCGCTGGCCGTGCGCGTG
CGGTGCAAACCGGACAAGCGCTCGTATGGGATTTTCCTGAGCAAATCGGGCGAGGCCCTGTTGAAGGAGT
TGAAGCACATCGCCGCCGACAGCGATCACCAGGCGACATCCAACCTCTCGGATGACGAAAGGACTGAACT
GTTGAGGTTATTGAAGAAAATCTACCGGGACCATCATCATCATCATCATTAAGGATCTCCAGGCATCAAA
TAAAACGAAAGGCTCAGTCGAAAGACTGGGCCTTTCGTTTTATCTGTTGTTTGTCGGTGAACGCTCTCTA
CTAGAGTCACACTGGCTCACCTTCGGGTGGGCCTTTCTGCGTTTATAGGATCCAAACTCGAGTAAGGATC
TCCAGGCATCAAATAAAACGAAAGGCTCAGTCGAAAGACTGGGCCTTTCGTTTTATCTGTTGTTTGTCGG
TGAACGCTCTCTACTAGAGTCACACTGGCTCACCTTCGGGTGGGCCTTTCTGCGTTTATACCTAGGGCGT
TCGGCTGCGGCGAGCGGTATCAGCTCACTCAAAGGCGGTAATACGGTTATCCACAGAATCAGGGGATAAC
GCAGGAAAGAACATGTGAGCAAAAGGCCAGCAAAAGGCCAGGAACCGTAAAAAGGCCGCGTTGCTGGCGT
TTTTCCATAGGCTCCGCCCCCCTGACGAGCATCACAAAAATCGACGCTCAAGTCAAAGGTGGCGAAACCC
GACAGGACTATAAAGATACCAGGCGTTTCCCCCTGGAAGCTCCCTCGTGCGCTCTCCTGTTCCGACCCTG
CCGCTTACCGGATACCTGTCCGCCTTTCTCCCTTCGGGAAGCGTGGCGCTTTCTCATAGCTCACGCTGTA
GGTATCTCAGTTCGGTGTAGGTCGTTCGCTCCAAGCTGGGCTGTGTGCACGAACCCCCCGTTCAGCCCGA
CCGCTGCGCCTTATCCGGTAACTATCGTCTTGAGTCCAACCCGGTAAGACACGACTTATCGCCACTGGCA
GCAGCCACTGGTAACAGGATTAGCAGAGCGAGGTATGTAGGCGGTGCTACAGAGTTCTTGAAGTGGTGGC
CTAACTACGGCTACACTAGAAGGACAGTATTTGGTATCTGCGCTCTGCTGAAGCCAGTTACCTTCGGAAA
AAGAGTTGGTAGCTCTTGATCCGGCAAACAAACCACCGCTGGTAGCGGTGGTTTTTTTGTTTGCAAGCAG
CAGATTACGCGCAGAAAAAAAGGATCTCAAGAAGATCCTTTGATCTTTTCTACGGGGTCTGACGCTCAGT
GGAACGAAAACTCACGTTAAGGGATTTTGGTCATGACTAGTGCTTGGATTCTCACCAATAAAAAACGCCC
GGCGGCAACCGAGCGTTCTGAACAAATCCAGATGGAGTTCTGAGGTCATTACTGGATCTATCAACAGGAG
TCCAAGCGAGCTCTCGAACCCCAGAGTCCCGCTCAGAAGAACTCGTCAAGAAGGCGATAGAAGGCGATGC
GCTGCGAATCGGGAGCGGCGATACCGTAAAGCACGAGGAAGCGGTCAGCCCATTCGCCGCCAAGCTCTTC
AGCAATATCACGGGTAGCCAACGCTATGTCCTGATAGCGGTCCGCCACACCCAGCCGGCCACAGTCGATG
AATCCAGAAAAGCGGCCATTTTCCACCATGATATTCGGCAAGCAGGCATCGCCATGGGTCACGACGAGAT
CCTCGCCGTCGGGCATGCGCGCCTTGAGCCTGGCGAACAGTTCGGCTGGCGCGAGCCCCTGATGCTCTTC
GTCCAGATCATCCTGATCGACAAGACCGGCTTCCATCCGAGTACGTGCTCGCTCGATGCGATGTTTCGCT
TGGTGGTCGAATGGGCAGGTAGCCGGATCAAGCGTATGCAGCCGCCGCATTGCATCAGCCATGATGGATA
CTTTCTCGGCAGGAGCAAGGTGAGATGACAGGAGATCCTGCCCCGGCACTTCGCCCAATAGCAGCCAGTC
CCTTCCCGCTTCAGTGACAACGTCGAGCACAGCTGCGCAAGGAACGCCCGTCGTGGCCAGCCACGATAGC
CGCGCTGCCTCGTCCTGCAGTTCATTCAGGGCACCGGACAGGTCGGTCTTGACAAAAAGAACCGGGCGCC
CCTGCGCTGACAGCCGGAACACGGCGGCATCAGAGCAGCCGATTGTCTGTTGTGCCCAGTCATAGCCGAA
TAGCCTCTCCACCCAAGCGGCCGGAGAACCTGCGTGCAATCCATCTTGTTCAATCATGCGAAACGATCCT
CATCCTGTCTCTTGATCAGATCATGATCCCCTGCGCCATCAGATCCTTGGCGGCAAGAAAGCCATCCAGT
TTACTTTGCAGGGCTTCCCAACCTTACCAGAGGGCGCCCCAGCTGGCAATTCC
