>Addgene plasmid #83067 | pBbE8k-PP3359-6xHis | addgene partial sequence | sequence record 160134 | pBAD-F 5'-ATGCCATAGCATTTTTATCC-3'
ACGCTTTTTATCGCAACTCTCTACTGTTTCTCCATACCCGTTTTTTTGGGAATTCAAGAGATCTAAAGAG
GAGAAAGGATCTATGGCTAGGTCTGCCCGTAGTACCGACGACGCTTGCGTGGCTGCTCCTGTGGGAGAAG
GGGTGCTTGAAGACTTGATCGGCTACGCCTTGCGACGCGCGCAATTGAAGCTGTTTCAGAACCTTATTGC
CCGGCTCTCGGCCCATGACCTGCGCCCGGCCCAATTTTCCGCCCTGGCGATCATCGACCAGAACCCCGGG
CTGATGCAGGCCGACCTGGCGCGTGCGTTGGCAATCGACCCCCCGCAAGTCGTGCCAATGCTGAACAAAC
TGGAAGAGCGCGCGCTGGCCGTGCGCGTGCGGTGCAAACCGGACAAGCGCTCGTATGGGATTTTCCTGAG
CAAATCGGGCGAGGCCCTGTTGAAGGAGTTGAAGCACATCGCCGCCGACAGCGATCACCAGGCGACATCC
AACCTCTCGGATGACGAAAGGACTGAACTGTTGAGGTTATTGAAGAAAATCTACCGGGACCATCATCATC
ATCATCATTAAGGATCTCCAGGCATCAAATAAAACGAAAGGCTCAGTCGAAAGACTGGGCCTTTCGTTTT
ATCTGTTGTTTGTCGGTGAACGCTCTCTACTAGAGTCACACTGGCTCACCTTCGGGTGGGCCTTTCTGCG
TTTATAGGATCCAAACTCGAGTAAGGATCTCCAGGCATCAAATAAAACGAAAGGCTCAGTCGAAAGACTG
GGCCTTTCGTTTTATCTGTTGTTTGTCGGTGAACGCTCTCTACTAGAGTCACACTGGCTCACCTTCGGGT
GGGCCTTTCTGCGTTTATACCTAGGGCGTTCGGCTGCGGCGAGCGGTATCAGCTCACTCAAAGGCGGTAA
TACGGTTATCCACAGAATCAGGGGATAACGCAGGAAA
