>Addgene plasmid #83067 | pBbE8k-PP3359-6xHis | addgene partial sequence | sequence record 160139 | ARA_promoter-F 5'-ctgacgctttttatcgcaactctctactg-3'
TTTTTGGGAATTCAAGAGATCTAAAGAGGAGAAAGGATCTATGGCTAGGTCTGCCCGTAGTACCGACGAC
GCTTGCGTGGCTGCTCCTGTGGGAGAAGGGGTGCTTGAAGACTTGATCGGCTACGCCTTGCGACGCGCGC
AATTGAAGCTGTTTCAGAACCTTATTGCCCGGCTCTCGGCCCATGACCTGCGCCCGGCCCAATTTTCCGC
CCTGGCGATCATCGACCAGAACCCCGGGCTGATGCAGGCCGACCTGGCGCGTGCGTTGGCAATCGACCCC
CCGCAAGTCGTGCCAATGCTGAACAAACTGGAAGAGCGCGCGCTGGCCGTGCGCGTGCGGTGCAAACCGG
ACAAGCGCTCGTATGGGATTTTCCTGAGCAAATCGGGCGAGGCCCTGTTGAAGGAGTTGAAGCACATCGC
CGCCGACAGCGATCACCAGGCGACATCCAACCTCTCGGATGACGAAAGGACTGAACTGTTGAGGTTATTG
AAGAAAATCTACCGGGACCATCATCATCATCATCATTAAGGATCTCCAGGCATCAAATAAAACGAAAGGC
TCAGTCGAAAGACTGGGCCTTTCGTTTTATCTGTTGTTTGTCGGTGAACGCTCTCTACTAGAGTCACACT
GGCTCACCTTCGGGTGGGCCTTTCTGCGTTTATAGGATCCAAACTCGAGTAAGGATCTCCAGGCATCAAA
TAAAACGAAAGGCTCAGTCGAAAGACTGGGCCTTTCGTTTTATCTGTTGTTTGTCGGTGAACGCTCTCTA
CTAGAGTCACACTGGCTCACCTTCGGGTGGGCCTTTCTGCGTTTATACCTAGGGCGTTCGGCTGCGGCGA
GCGGTATCAGCTCACTC
